Addgene plasmid #74928: pcDNA4TO-24xGCN4_v4-kif18b-24xPP7
Purpose: Translation reporter
Depositing lab: Marvin Tanenbaum. Depositing organization: Hubrecht Institute. Publication: Dynamics of Translation of Single mRNA Molecules In Vivo. Yan X, Hoek TA, Vale RD, Tanenbaum ME. Cell. 2016 May 5;165(4):976-89. doi: 10.1016/j.cell.2016.04.034. PubMed 27153498.
Backbone
  Vector backbone: pcDNA4TO
  Vector type: Mammalian Expression
  Selectable markers: Zeocin
Growth in bacteria
  Bacterial resistance: Ampicillin, 100 μg/mL
  Growth temperature: 37°C
  Growth strain: DH5alpha
  Copy number: High Copy
Gene/Insert
  Gene/Insert name: 24xGCN4_v4-kif18b-24xPP7
Terms and licenses: Academic/Nonprofit Terms; Industry Terms: Not Available to Industry
How to cite: pcDNA4TO-24xGCN4_v4-kif18b-24xPP7 was a gift from Marvin Tanenbaum (Addgene plasmid # 74928 ; http://n2t.net/addgene:74928 ; RRID:Addgene_74928)
