[The description below was written by a language model from this plasmid's Addgene catalogue record, the feature table of its GenBank file and pLannotate feature annotations shown in this document.]
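Description:
pcDNA4TO-24xGCN4_v4-kif18b-24xPP7 is a mammalian expression plasmid of about 11 kb, built on the pcDNA4TO backbone and deposited as a reporter for imaging translation of single mRNA molecules in living cells. It is propagated in E. coli through a high-copy ColE1/pUC-type origin with ampicillin selection (bla). It also carries an f1 origin. For selection in mammalian cells, a Sh ble (Zeocin resistance) gene is driven by the SV40 early promoter/origin, with an EM7 bacterial promoter immediately upstream and an SV40 polyadenylation signal downstream.

The reporter cassette is transcribed from the CMV immediate-early enhancer/promoter followed by two tet operator sites. Expression is therefore repressed in cells that express TetR and induced by tetracycline or doxycycline, while it is constitutive in cells lacking the repressor. Downstream of a Kozak sequence, the open reading frame starts with a tandem array of GCN4_v4 peptide epitopes, named as 24 copies, of which the GenBank table annotates 23 individually. These solubility-optimised SunTag peptides are bound by an scFv-GFP fusion supplied separately. The array is fused to human KIF18B, a kinesin coding sequence that lengthens the reading frame behind the tags. As ribosomes translate the message, the nascent epitopes recruit fluorescent antibody and so mark sites of active translation.

Between KIF18B and the bGH polyadenylation signal lies a region of about 1.5 kb with twelve regularly spaced repeat hits, mislabelled as MCS fragments. Its position matches the 24xPP7 array named in the insert, although neither feature table annotates PP7 hairpins explicitly. PP7 stem-loops in the 3′ UTR bind a fluorescently tagged PP7 coat protein, which allows the mRNA itself to be tracked or tethered independently of its translation signal.
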