LOCUS       Exported 10960 bp ds-DNA circular SYN 12-MAY-2021
DEFINITION  Translation reporter.
ACCESSION   .
VERSION     .
KEYWORDS    pcDNA4TO-24xGCN4_v4-kif18b-24xPP7
SOURCE      synthetic DNA construct
  ORGANISM  synthetic DNA construct
REFERENCE   1 (bases 1 to 10960)
  AUTHORS   Yan X, Hoek TA, Vale RD, Tanenbaum ME
  TITLE     Dynamics of Translation of Single mRNA Molecules In Vivo.
  JOURNAL   Cell. 2016 May 5;165(4):976-89. doi: 10.1016/j.cell.2016.04.034.
  PUBMED    27153498
REFERENCE   2 (bases 1 to 10960)
  AUTHORS   .
  TITLE     Direct Submission
  JOURNAL   Exported May 12, 2021 from SnapGene Server 1.1.58
            http://www.snapgene.com
FEATURES             Location/Qualifiers
     source          1..10960
                     /organism="synthetic DNA construct"
                     /mol_type="other DNA"
     primer_bind     complement(44..63)
                     /label=pRS-marker
                     /note="pRS vectors, use to sequence yeast selectable
                     marker"
     enhancer        235..614
                     /label=CMV enhancer
                     /note="human cytomegalovirus immediate early enhancer"
     promoter        615..818
                     /label=CMV promoter
                     /note="human cytomegalovirus (CMV) immediate early
                     promoter"
     primer_bind     769..789
                     /label=CMV-F
                     /note="Human CMV immediate early promoter, forward primer"
     protein_bind    820..838
                     /gene="tetO"
                     /label=tet operator
                     /bound_moiety="tetracycline repressor TetR"
                     /note="bacterial operator O2 for the tetR and tetA genes"
     protein_bind    841..859
                     /gene="tetO"
                     /label=tet operator
                     /bound_moiety="tetracycline repressor TetR"
                     /note="bacterial operator O2 for the tetR and tetA genes"
     primer_bind     869..893
                     /label=LNCX
                     /note="Human CMV promoter, forward primer"
     regulatory      984..993
                     /regulatory_class="other"
                     /note="vertebrate consensus sequence for strong initiation
                     of translation (Kozak, 1987)"
     CDS             1059..1115
                     /codon_start=1
                     /product="GCN4 peptide optimized to improve solubility
                     while preserving binding to an scFv-GFP fusion protein
                     (Tanenbaum et al., 2014)"
                     /label=GCN4_v4
                     /translation="EELLSKNYHLENEVARLKK"
     CDS             1131..1187
                     /codon_start=1
                     /product="GCN4 peptide optimized to improve solubility
                     while preserving binding to an scFv-GFP fusion protein
                     (Tanenbaum et al., 2014)"
                     /label=GCN4_v4
                     /translation="EELLSKNYHLENEVARLKK"
     CDS             1203..1259
                     /codon_start=1
                     /product="GCN4 peptide optimized to improve solubility
                     while preserving binding to an scFv-GFP fusion protein
                     (Tanenbaum et al., 2014)"
                     /label=GCN4_v4
                     /translation="EELLSKNYHLENEVARLKK"
     CDS             1275..1331
                     /codon_start=1
                     /product="GCN4 peptide optimized to improve solubility
                     while preserving binding to an scFv-GFP fusion protein
                     (Tanenbaum et al., 2014)"
                     /label=GCN4_v4
                     /translation="EELLSKNYHLENEVARLKK"
     CDS             1347..1403
                     /codon_start=1
                     /product="GCN4 peptide optimized to improve solubility
                     while preserving binding to an scFv-GFP fusion protein
                     (Tanenbaum et al., 2014)"
                     /label=GCN4_v4
                     /translation="EELLSKNYHLENEVARLKK"
     CDS             1419..1475
                     /codon_start=1
                     /product="GCN4 peptide optimized to improve solubility
                     while preserving binding to an scFv-GFP fusion protein
                     (Tanenbaum et al., 2014)"
                     /label=GCN4_v4
                     /translation="EELLSKNYHLENEVARLKK"
     CDS             1491..1547
                     /codon_start=1
                     /product="GCN4 peptide optimized to improve solubility
                     while preserving binding to an scFv-GFP fusion protein
                     (Tanenbaum et al., 2014)"
                     /label=GCN4_v4
                     /translation="EELLSKNYHLENEVARLKK"
     CDS             1563..1619
                     /codon_start=1
                     /product="GCN4 peptide optimized to improve solubility
                     while preserving binding to an scFv-GFP fusion protein
                     (Tanenbaum et al., 2014)"
                     /label=GCN4_v4
                     /translation="EELLSKNYHLENEVARLKK"
     CDS             1635..1691
                     /codon_start=1
                     /product="GCN4 peptide optimized to improve solubility
                     while preserving binding to an scFv-GFP fusion protein
                     (Tanenbaum et al., 2014)"
                     /label=GCN4_v4
                     /translation="EELLSKNYHLENEVARLKK"
     CDS             1707..1763
                     /codon_start=1
                     /product="GCN4 peptide optimized to improve solubility
                     while preserving binding to an scFv-GFP fusion protein
                     (Tanenbaum et al., 2014)"
                     /label=GCN4_v4
                     /translation="EELLSKNYHLENEVARLKK"
     CDS             1779..1835
                     /codon_start=1
                     /product="GCN4 peptide optimized to improve solubility
                     while preserving binding to an scFv-GFP fusion protein
                     (Tanenbaum et al., 2014)"
                     /label=GCN4_v4
                     /translation="EELLSKNYHLENEVARLKK"
     CDS             1851..1907
                     /codon_start=1
                     /product="GCN4 peptide optimized to improve solubility
                     while preserving binding to an scFv-GFP fusion protein
                     (Tanenbaum et al., 2014)"
                     /label=GCN4_v4
                     /translation="EELLSKNYHLENEVARLKK"
     CDS             1923..1979
                     /codon_start=1
                     /product="GCN4 peptide optimized to improve solubility
                     while preserving binding to an scFv-GFP fusion protein
                     (Tanenbaum et al., 2014)"
                     /label=GCN4_v4
                     /translation="EELLSKNYHLENEVARLKK"
     CDS             1995..2051
                     /codon_start=1
                     /product="GCN4 peptide optimized to improve solubility
                     while preserving binding to an scFv-GFP fusion protein
                     (Tanenbaum et al., 2014)"
                     /label=GCN4_v4
                     /translation="EELLSKNYHLENEVARLKK"
     CDS             2067..2123
                     /codon_start=1
                     /product="GCN4 peptide optimized to improve solubility
                     while preserving binding to an scFv-GFP fusion protein
                     (Tanenbaum et al., 2014)"
                     /label=GCN4_v4
                     /translation="EELLSKNYHLENEVARLKK"
     CDS             2139..2195
                     /codon_start=1
                     /product="GCN4 peptide optimized to improve solubility
                     while preserving binding to an scFv-GFP fusion protein
                     (Tanenbaum et al., 2014)"
                     /label=GCN4_v4
                     /translation="EELLSKNYHLENEVARLKK"
     CDS             2211..2267
                     /codon_start=1
                     /product="GCN4 peptide optimized to improve solubility
                     while preserving binding to an scFv-GFP fusion protein
                     (Tanenbaum et al., 2014)"
                     /label=GCN4_v4
                     /translation="EELLSKNYHLENEVARLKK"
     CDS             2283..2339
                     /codon_start=1
                     /product="GCN4 peptide optimized to improve solubility
                     while preserving binding to an scFv-GFP fusion protein
                     (Tanenbaum et al., 2014)"
                     /label=GCN4_v4
                     /translation="EELLSKNYHLENEVARLKK"
     CDS             2355..2411
                     /codon_start=1
                     /product="GCN4 peptide optimized to improve solubility
                     while preserving binding to an scFv-GFP fusion protein
                     (Tanenbaum et al., 2014)"
                     /label=GCN4_v4
                     /translation="EELLSKNYHLENEVARLKK"
     CDS             2427..2483
                     /codon_start=1
                     /product="GCN4 peptide optimized to improve solubility
                     while preserving binding to an scFv-GFP fusion protein
                     (Tanenbaum et al., 2014)"
                     /label=GCN4_v4
                     /translation="EELLSKNYHLENEVARLKK"
     CDS             2499..2555
                     /codon_start=1
                     /product="GCN4 peptide optimized to improve solubility
                     while preserving binding to an scFv-GFP fusion protein
                     (Tanenbaum et al., 2014)"
                     /label=GCN4_v4
                     /translation="EELLSKNYHLENEVARLKK"
     CDS             2571..2627
                     /codon_start=1
                     /product="GCN4 peptide optimized to improve solubility
                     while preserving binding to an scFv-GFP fusion protein
                     (Tanenbaum et al., 2014)"
                     /label=GCN4_v4
                     /translation="EELLSKNYHLENEVARLKK"
     CDS             2715..2771
                     /codon_start=1
                     /product="GCN4 peptide optimized to improve solubility
                     while preserving binding to an scFv-GFP fusion protein
                     (Tanenbaum et al., 2014)"
                     /label=GCN4_v4
                     /translation="EELLSKNYHLENEVARLKK"
     primer_bind     complement(6971..6988)
                     /label=BGH-rev
                     /note="Bovine growth hormone terminator, reverse primer.
                     Also called BGH reverse"
     polyA_signal    6977..7201
                     /label=bGH poly(A) signal
                     /note="bovine growth hormone polyadenylation signal"
     rep_origin      7247..7675
                     /direction=RIGHT
                     /label=f1 ori
                     /note="f1 bacteriophage origin of replication; arrow
                     indicates direction of (+) strand synthesis"
     primer_bind     complement(7334..7353)
                     /label=F1ori-R
                     /note="F1 origin, reverse primer"
     primer_bind     7544..7565
                     /label=F1ori-F
                     /note="F1 origin, forward primer"
     primer_bind     complement(7684..7704)
                     /label=pBABE 3'
                     /note="SV40 enhancer, reverse primer for pBABE vectors"
     promoter        7689..8018
                     /label=SV40 promoter
                     /note="SV40 enhancer and early promoter"
     rep_origin      7869..8004
                     /label=SV40 ori
                     /note="SV40 origin of replication"
     primer_bind     7931..7950
                     /label=SV40pro-F
                     /note="SV40 promoter/origin, forward primer"
     promoter        8066..8113
                     /label=EM7 promoter
                     /note="synthetic bacterial promoter "
     CDS             8132..8506
                     /codon_start=1
                     /gene="Sh ble from Streptoalloteichus hindustanus"
                     /product="antibiotic-binding protein"
                     /label=BleoR
                     /note="confers resistance to bleomycin, phleomycin, and
                     Zeocin(TM)"
                     /translation="MAKLTSAVPVLTARDVAGAVEFWTDRLGFSRDFVEDDFAGVVRDD
                     VTLFISAVQDQVVPDNTLAWVWVRGLDELYAEWSEVVSTNFRDASGPAMTEIGEQPWGR
                     EFALRDPAGNCVHFVAEEQD"
     polyA_signal    8636..8757
                     /label=SV40 poly(A) signal
                     /note="SV40 polyadenylation signal"
     primer_bind     complement(8673..8692)
                     /label=SV40pA-R
                     /note="SV40 polyA, reverse primer"
     primer_bind     8727..8746
                     /label=EBV-rev
                     /note="SV40 polyA terminator, reverse primer"
     primer_bind     complement(8806..8822)
                     /label=M13 rev
                     /note="common sequencing primer, one of multiple similar
                     variants"
     primer_bind     complement(8806..8822)
                     /label=M13 Reverse
                     /note="In lacZ gene. Also called M13-rev"
     primer_bind     complement(8819..8841)
                     /label=M13/pUC Reverse
                     /note="In lacZ gene"
     protein_bind    8830..8846
                     /label=lac operator
                     /bound_moiety="lac repressor encoded by lacI"
                     /note="The lac repressor binds to the lac operator to
                     inhibit transcription in E. coli. This inhibition can be
                     relieved by adding lactose or
                     isopropyl-beta-D-thiogalactopyranoside (IPTG)."
     promoter        complement(8854..8884)
                     /label=lac promoter
                     /note="promoter for the E. coli lac operon"
     protein_bind    8899..8920
                     /label=CAP binding site
                     /bound_moiety="E. coli catabolite activator protein"
                     /note="CAP binding activates transcription in the presence
                     of cAMP."
     primer_bind     complement(9037..9054)
                     /label=L4440
                     /note="L4440 vector, forward primer"
     rep_origin      complement(9208..9793)
                     /direction=LEFT
                     /label=ori
                     /note="high-copy-number ColE1/pMB1/pBR322/pUC origin of
                     replication"
     primer_bind     complement(9288..9307)
                     /label=pBR322ori-F
                     /note="pBR322 origin, forward primer"
     CDS             complement(9964..10824)
                     /codon_start=1
                     /gene="bla"
                     /product="beta-lactamase"
                     /label=AmpR
                     /note="confers resistance to ampicillin, carbenicillin, and
                     related antibiotics"
                     /translation="MSIQHFRVALIPFFAAFCLPVFAHPETLVKVKDAEDQLGARVGYI
                     ELDLNSGKILESFRPEERFPMMSTFKVLLCGAVLSRIDAGQEQLGRRIHYSQNDLVEYS
                     PVTEKHLTDGMTVRELCSAAITMSDNTAANLLLTTIGGPKELTAFLHNMGDHVTRLDRW
                     EPELNEAIPNDERDTTMPVAMATTLRKLLTGELLTLASRQQLIDWMEADKVAGPLLRSA
                     LPAGWFIADKSGAGERGSRGIIAALGPDGKPSRIVVIYTTGSQATMDERNRQIAEIGAS
                     LIKHW"
     primer_bind     10587..10606
                     /label=Amp-R
                     /note="Ampicillin resistance gene, reverse primer"
     promoter        complement(10825..10929)
                     /gene="bla"
                     /label=AmpR promoter
ORIGIN
        1 gacggatcgg gagatctccc gatcccctat ggtgcactct cagtacaatc tgctctgatg
       61 ccgcatagtt aagccagtat ctgctccctg cttgtgtgtt ggaggtcgct gagtagtgcg
      121 cgagcaaaat ttaagctaca acaaggcaag gcttgaccga caattgcatg aagaatctgc
      181 ttagggttag gcgttttgcg ctgcttcgcg atgtacgggc cagatatacg cgttgacatt
      241 gattattgac tagttattaa tagtaatcaa ttacggggtc attagttcat agcccatata
      301 tggagttccg cgttacataa cttacggtaa atggcccgcc tggctgaccg cccaacgacc
      361 cccgcccatt gacgtcaata atgacgtatg ttcccatagt aacgccaata gggactttcc
      421 attgacgtca atgggtggag tatttacggt aaactgccca cttggcagta catcaagtgt
      481 atcatatgcc aagtacgccc cctattgacg tcaatgacgg taaatggccc gcctggcatt
      541 atgcccagta catgacctta tgggactttc ctacttggca gtacatctac gtattagtca
      601 tcgctattac catggtgatg cggttttggc agtacatcaa tgggcgtgga tagcggtttg
      661 actcacgggg atttccaagt ctccacccca ttgacgtcaa tgggagtttg ttttggcacc
      721 aaaatcaacg ggactttcca aaatgtcgta acaactccgc cccattgacg caaatgggcg
      781 gtaggcgtgt acggtgggag gtctatataa gcagagctct ccctatcagt gatagagatc
      841 tccctatcag tgatagagat cgtcgacgag ctcgtttagt gaaccgtcag atcgcctgga
      901 gacgccatcc acgctgtttt gacctccata gaagacaccg ggaccgatcc agcctccgga
      961 ctctagcgtt taaacttaag cttgccacca tgggcgccat catacacgcg gccgcaatca
     1021 tcggtccggg tggatctgga ggtggaggtt ctggaggaga agaacttttg agcaagaatt
     1081 atcatcttga gaacgaagtg gctcgtctta agaaaggttc tggcagtgga gaagaactgc
     1141 tttcaaagaa ttaccacctg gaaaatgagg tagctagact gaaaaagggg agcggaagtg
     1201 gggaggagtt gctgagcaaa aattatcatt tggagaacga agtagcacga ctaaagaaag
     1261 ggtccggatc gggtgaggag ttactctcga aaaattatca tctcgaaaac gaagtggctc
     1321 ggctaaaaaa gggcagtggt tctggagaag agctattatc taaaaactac cacctcgaaa
     1381 atgaggtggc acgcttaaaa aagggaagtg gcagtggtga agagctacta tccaagaatt
     1441 atcatcttga gaacgaggta gcgcgtttga agaagggttc cggctcagga gaggaactgc
     1501 tctcgaagaa ctatcatctt gaaaatgagg tcgctcgatt aaaaaaggga tcgggcagtg
     1561 gtgaggaact actttcaaag aattaccacc tcgaaaacga agtagctcga ttaaagaaag
     1621 gttcagggtc gggtgaagaa ttactgagta aaaattatca tctggaaaat gaggtagcga
     1681 gactaaaaaa ggggagtggt tctggcgaag agttgctatc gaaaaattat catcttgaga
     1741 acgaagttgc taggctcaaa aagggctcag gctcaggcga ggagttgctc tcgaaaaact
     1801 accacttgga aaatgaggtc gcgaggttga aaaaggggag cgggtcgggc gaggagttat
     1861 tgagcaaaaa ctatcattta gagaacgaag tcgcgcgctt aaagaaaggc tcgggctcgg
     1921 gcgaagaact cttatcgaag aactaccacc tcgaaaatga ggtcgccagg ttgaaaaagg
     1981 gcagtggcag cggggaggaa ctcttgagca agaactacca cttggagaat gaggtcgcga
     2041 gattgaagaa agggtcgggg agcggcgagg aattgctcag caagaattat catttggaga
     2101 acgaagtcgc caggctcaag aaaggctcgg ggtcggggga ggaattgttg agtaaaaact
     2161 accacttgga aaatgaagtc gccaggctca aaaaagggag tgggagcggc gaagagttat
     2221 tgagcaaaaa ttaccacttg gagaacgaag tggcaaggct caagaaaggg agcggcagcg
     2281 gggaggagct cttatcgaag aactaccact tagagaatga agtcgcccgc ttgaagaaag
     2341 gctcggggag cggggaagag ctcttgagca agaactacca cttggaaaat gaggtggcgc
     2401 gcttgaagaa agggagcggg agcggggaag agttactatc taagaattat catctcgaga
     2461 acgaggtggc tcgactaaag aagggctccg gcagtgggga ggaactcctg tcgaagaact
     2521 atcatcttga aaatgaggtt gcaagactta aaaaggggtc cggatcaggt gaggaactac
     2581 tcagtaagaa ttaccacctg gaaaacgaag ttgcacgttt gaagaaagga tcaggatcag
     2641 gcgaagaact gctctcaaaa gattatcatt tggaaaatga ggttgcacgt ttaaaaaagg
     2701 gaagtggcag tggtgaggaa cttctgtcga aaaattatca tctcgagaat gaagtagccc
     2761 gacttaaaaa gggttctggc tcgggtcagc ggccgcaccg gtcagcagtg gaggacagca
     2821 cgctgcaagt agtggtacgg gtgcggcccc ccacccctcg ggagctggac agtcagcggc
     2881 ggccagtggt tcaggtggtg gacgagcggg tgctggtgtt taaccctgag gagcccgatg
     2941 gagggttccc tggcctgaaa tggggtggca cccatgatgg ccccaagaag aagggcaaag
     3001 acctgacgtt tgtctttgac cgggtctttg gcgaggcggc cacccaacag gacgtgttcc
     3061 agcacaccac gcacagcgtc ctggacagct tcctccaggg ctacaactgc tcagtgtttg
     3121 cctacggggc caccggggct gggaagacac acaccatgct gggaagggag ggggaccccg
     3181 gcatcatgta cctgaccacc gtggaactgt acaggcgcct ggaggcccgc cagcaggaga
     3241 agcacttcga ggtgctcatc agctaccagg aggtgtataa tgaacagatc catgacctcc
     3301 tggagcccaa ggggcccctt gccatccgcg aggaccccga caagggggtg gtggtgcaag
     3361 gactttcttt ccaccagcca gcctcagccg agcagctgct ggagatactg accaggggga
     3421 accgtaaccg cacgcagcac cccactgatg ccaacgcgac ttcctcccgc tcccatgcca
     3481 tcttccagat ctttgtgaag cagcaggacc gggttccagg actgacccag gctgtccagg
     3541 tggccaagat gagcctgatt gacctggctg gctcagagcg ggcatccagc acccatgcga
     3601 agggggagcg gctgcgggag ggggccaaca tcaaccgctc tctgctggcg ctcatcaacg
     3661 tcctcaatgc cttggccgat gcaaagggcc gcaagaccgc tgtgccctac gcggacagcg
     3721 cactgacccg cctgctcaaa gactccctcg ggggcaactg ccgcacagtg atgatcgctg
     3781 ccatcagccc ctccagcctg acctacgagg acacgtataa taccctcaaa tatgccgacc
     3841 gggccaagga gatcaggctc tcgctgaaga gcaatgtgac cagcctggac tgtcacatca
     3901 gccagtatgc taccatctgc caacagctcc aggctgaggt agccgctctg aggaagaagc
     3961 tccaagtgta tgagggggga ggccagcccc caccacagga cctcccagga tctcccaagt
     4021 cgggaccacc accagaacac cttcccagct cccccttgcc accccaccct cccagccagc
     4081 cctgcacccc agagctccct gcagggccta gagcccttca agaggagagt ctggggatgg
     4141 aggcccaggt ggagagggcc atggaaggga actcttcaga ccaggagcag tccccagagg
     4201 atgaggatga aggcccagct gaggaggttc caacccagat gccagagcag aaccccacac
     4261 atgcactgcc agagtcccct cgcctgaccc tgcagcccaa gccagtcgtg ggccacttct
     4321 cagcacggga actggatggg gaccgttcta agcggttggc cctaaaggtg ctgtgcgttg
     4381 cccagcggca gtactccctg ctccaagcag ccaacctcct gacgcccgac atgatcacag
     4441 agtttgagac cctacagcag ctggtgcaag aggaaaaaat tgagcctggg gcagaggcct
     4501 tgaggacttc aggcctggcc aggggggcac ctctggctca ggagctgtgt tcagagtcaa
     4561 agcctccagg atacactggc cctgtgaccc ggactatggc gaggcgactg agtggccccc
     4621 tgcacaccct gggaatcccg cctggaccca actgcacccc agcccagggg tcccgatggc
     4681 ccatggagaa gaagaggagg agaccaagcg ccttggaggc agacagtccc atggccccaa
     4741 agcggggcac caagcgccag cgccagtcct tcctgccctg cctaaggaga gggtctctgc
     4801 ctgacaccca accttcacag gggcccagca cccccaaagg agaaagggcc tcctccccct
     4861 gccattcccc tcgcgtttgc ccagccacag tcatcaaaag ccgggtgccc ctgggccctt
     4921 ccgccatgca gaactgctcc accccgctgg ctctgcccac tcgagacctc aatgccacct
     4981 ttgatctctc tgaggagcct ccctcaaagc ccagtttcca tgaatgcatt ggctgggaca
     5041 aaatacccca ggagctgagc aggctggacc agcccttcat ccccagggca cctgtgcccc
     5101 tgttcaccat gaagggcccc aagccaacat cttccctccc tgggacctct gcctgcaaga
     5161 agaagcgcgt tgcgagttcc tcagtctccc atggccgcag ccgcatcgcc cgcctcccca
     5221 gcagcacttt gaagaggcca gctgggcccc ttgtactccc agagctgccc ttgagtcccc
     5281 tgtgccctag caaccggagg aatggaaagg acctcatcag ggtggggaga gcactctcag
     5341 cagggaacgg cgtcaccaag gtgtccgata tctaacgaca cgattcgaag atcgcatcgc
     5401 tagcccggtt gtacaggtac cggatcctaa ggtacctaat tgcctagaaa ggagcagacg
     5461 atatggcgtc gctccctgca ggtcgactct agaaaccagc agagcatatg ggctcgctgg
     5521 ctgcagtatt cccgggttca ttagatccta aggtacctaa ttgcctagaa aggagcagac
     5581 gatatggcgt cgctccctgc aggtcgactc tagaaaccag cagagcatat gggctcgctg
     5641 gctgcagtat tcccgggttc attagatcct aaggtaccta attgcctaga aaggagcaga
     5701 cgatatggcg tcgctccctg caggtcgact ctagaaacca gcagagcata tgggctcgct
     5761 ggctgcagta ttcccgggtt cattagatcc taaggtacct aattgcctag aaaggagcag
     5821 acgatatggc gtcgctccct gcaggtcgac tctagaaacc agcagagcat atgggctcgc
     5881 tggctgcagt attcccgggt tcattagatc ctaaggtacc taattgccta gaaaggagca
     5941 gacgatatgg cgtcgctccc tgcaggtcga ctctagaaac cagcagagca tatgggctcg
     6001 ctggctgcag tattcccggg ttcattagat cctaaggtac ctaattgcct agaaaggagc
     6061 agacgatatg gcgtcgctcc ctgcaggtcg actctagaaa ccagcagagc atatgggctc
     6121 gctggctgca gtattcccgg gttcattaga tcctaaggta cctaattgcc tagaaaggag
     6181 cagacgatat ggcgtcgctc cctgcaggtc gactctagaa accagcagag catatgggct
     6241 cgctggctgc agtattcccg ggttcattag atcctaaggt acctaattgc ctagaaagga
     6301 gcagacgata tggcgtcgct ccctgcaggt cgactctaga aaccagcaga gcatatgggc
     6361 tcgctggctg cagtattccc gggttcatta gatcctaagg tacctaattg cctagaaagg
     6421 agcagacgat atggcgtcgc tccctgcagg tcgactctag aaaccagcag agcatatggg
     6481 ctcgctggct gcagtattcc cgggttcatt agatcctaag gtacctaatt gcctagaaag
     6541 gagcagacga tatggcgtcg ctccctgcag gtcgactcta gaaaccagca gagcatatgg
     6601 gctcgctggc tgcagtattc ccgggttcat tagatcctaa ggtacctaat tgcctagaaa
     6661 ggagcagacg atatggcgtc gctccctgca ggtcgactct agaaaccagc agagcatatg
     6721 ggctcgctgg ctgcagtatt cccgggttca ttagatccta aggtacctaa ttgcctagaa
     6781 aggagcagac gatatggcgt cgctccctgc aggtcgactc tagaaaccag cagagcatat
     6841 gggctcgctg gctgcagtat tcccgggttc attagatctc gcgaagggcg aattcacgag
     6901 gcgcgcccgg atcgcgatcg caatcttaat taactcgagt ctagagggcc cgtttaaacc
     6961 cgctgatcag cctcgactgt gccttctagt tgccagccat ctgttgtttg cccctccccc
     7021 gtgccttcct tgaccctgga aggtgccact cccactgtcc tttcctaata aaatgaggaa
     7081 attgcatcgc attgtctgag taggtgtcat tctattctgg ggggtggggt ggggcaggac
     7141 agcaaggggg aggattggga agacaatagc aggcatgctg gggatgcggt gggctctatg
     7201 gcttctgagg cggaaagaac cagctggggc tctagggggt atccccnnnn nnnnnnnnnn
     7261 nnnnnnnnnn nnnnnnnnnn nnnnnnnnnn nnnnnnnnnn nnnnnnnnnn nnnnnnnnnn
     7321 nnnnnnnnnn nnnnnnnnnn nnnnnnnnnn nnnnnnnnnn nnnnnnnnnn cnnnnnnnnn
     7381 nnnnnnnnnn nnnnnnnnnn nnnnnnnnnn nnnnnnnnnn nnnnnnnnnn nnnnnnnnnn
     7441 nnnnnnnnnn nnnnnnnnnn nnannnnnnn nnnnnnnnnn nnnnnnnnnn nnnnnnnnnn
     7501 nnnnnnnnnn nncctttgac gttggagtcc acgttcttta atagtggact cttgttccaa
     7561 actggaacaa cactcaaccc tatctcggtc tattcttttg atttataagg gattttgccg
     7621 atttcggcct attggttaaa aaatgagctg atttaacaaa aatttaacgc gaattaattc
     7681 tgtggaatgt gtgtcagtta gggtgtggaa agtccccagg ctccccagca ggcagaagta
     7741 tgcaaagcat gcatctcaat tagtcagcaa ccaggtgtgg aaagtcccca ggctccccag
     7801 caggcagaag tatgcaaagc atgcatctca attagtcagc aaccatagtc ccgcccctaa
     7861 ctccgcccat cccgccccta actccgccca gttccgccca ttctccgccc catggctgac
     7921 taattttttt tatttatgca gaggccgagg ccgcctctgc ctctgagcta ttccagaagt
     7981 agtgaggagg cttttttgga ggcctaggct tttgcaaaaa gctcccggga gcttgtatat
     8041 ccattttcgg atctgatcag cacgtgttga caattaatca tcggcatagt atatcggcat
     8101 agtataatac gacaaggtga ggaactaaac catggccaag ttgaccagtg ccgttccggt
     8161 gctcaccgcg cgcgacgtcg ccggagcggt cgagttctgg accgaccggc tcgggttctc
     8221 ccgggacttc gtggaggacg acttcgccgg tgtggtccgg gacgacgtga ccctgttcat
     8281 cagcgcggtc caggaccagg tggtgccgga caacaccctg gcctgggtgt gggtgcgcgg
     8341 cctggacgag ctgtacgccg agtggtcgga ggtcgtgtcc acgaacttcc gggacgcctc
     8401 cgggccggcc atgaccgaga tcggcgagca gccgtggggg cgggagttcg ccctgcgcga
     8461 cccggccggc aactgcgtgc acttcgtggc cgaggagcag gactgacacg tgctacgaga
     8521 tttcgattcc accgccgcct tctatgaaag gttgggcttc ggaatcgttt tccgggacgc
     8581 cggctggatg atcctccagc gcggggatct catgctggag ttcttcgccc accccaactt
     8641 gtttattgca gcttataatg gttacaaata aagcaatagc atcacaaatt tcacaaataa
     8701 agcatttttt tcactgcatt ctagttgtgg tttgtccaaa ctcatcaatg tatcttatca
     8761 tgtctgtata ccgtcgacct ctagctagag cttggcgtaa tcatggtcat agctgtttcc
     8821 tgtgtgaaat tgttatccgc tcacaattcc acacaacata cgagccggaa gcataaagtg
     8881 taaagcctgg ggtgcctaat gagtgagcta actcacatta attgcgttgc gctcactgcc
     8941 cgctttccag tcgggaaacc tgtcgtgcca gctgcattaa tgaatcggcc aacgcgcggg
     9001 gagaggcggt ttgcgtattg ggcgctcttc cgcttcctcg ctcactgact cgctgcgctc
     9061 ggtcgttcgg ctgcggcgag cggtatcagc tcactcaaag gcggtaatac ggttatccac
     9121 agaatcaggg gataacgcag gaaagaacat gtgagcaaaa ggccagcaaa aggccaggaa
     9181 ccgtaaaaag gccgcgttgc tggcgttttt ccataggctc cgcccccctg acgagcatca
     9241 caaaaatcga cgctcaagtc agaggtggcg aaacccgaca ggactataaa gataccaggc
     9301 gtttccccct ggaagctccc tcgtgcgctc tcctgttccg accctgccgc ttaccggata
     9361 cctgtccgcc tttctccctt cgggaagcgt ggcgctttct catagctcac gctgtaggta
     9421 tctcagttcg gtgtaggtcg ttcgctccaa gctgggctgt gtgcacgaac cccccgttca
     9481 gcccgaccgc tgcgccttat ccggtaacta tcgtcttgag tccaacccgg taagacacga
     9541 cttatcgcca ctggcagcag ccactggtaa caggattagc agagcgaggt atgtaggcgg
     9601 tgctacagag ttcttgaagt ggtggcctaa ctacggctac actagaagaa cagtatttgg
     9661 tatctgcgct ctgctgaagc cagttacctt cggaaaaaga gttggtagct cttgatccgg
     9721 caaacaaacc accgctggta gcggtttttt tgtttgcaag cagcagatta cgcgcagaaa
     9781 aaaaggatct caagaagatc ctttgatctt ttctacgggg tctgacgctc agtggaacga
     9841 aaactcacgt taagggattt tggtcatgag attatcaaaa aggatcttca cctagatcct
     9901 tttaaattaa aaatgaagtt ttaaatcaat ctaaagtata tatgagtaaa cttggtctga
     9961 cagttaccaa tgcttaatca gtgaggcacc tatctcagcg atctgtctat ttcgttcatc
    10021 catagttgcc tgactccccg tcgtgtagat aactacgata cgggagggct taccatctgg
    10081 ccccagtgct gcaatgatac cgcgagaccc acgctcaccg gctccagatt tatcagcaat
    10141 aaaccagcca gccggaaggg ccgagcgcag aagtggtcct gcaactttat ccgcctccat
    10201 ccagtctatt aattgttgcc gggaagctag agtaagtagt tcgccagtta atagtttgcg
    10261 caacgttgtt gccattgcta caggcatcgt ggtgtcacgc tcgtcgtttg gtatggcttc
    10321 attcagctcc ggttcccaac gatcaaggcg agttacatga tcccccatgt tgtgcaaaaa
    10381 agcggttagc tccttcggtc ctccgatcgt tgtcagaagt aagttggccg cagtgttatc
    10441 actcatggtt atggcagcac tgcataattc tcttactgtc atgccatccg taagatgctt
    10501 ttctgtgact ggtgagtact caaccaagtc attctgagaa tagtgtatgc ggcgaccgag
    10561 ttgctcttgc ccggcgtcaa tacgggataa taccgcgcca catagcagaa ctttaaaagt
    10621 gctcatcatt ggaaaacgtt cttcggggcg aaaactctca aggatcttac cgctgttgag
    10681 atccagttcg atgtaaccca ctcgtgcacc caactgatct tcagcatctt ttactttcac
    10741 cagcgtttct gggtgagcaa aaacaggaag gcaaaatgcc gcaaaaaagg gaataagggc
    10801 gacacggaaa tgttgaatac tcatactctt cctttttcaa tattattgaa gcatttatca
    10861 gggttattgt ctcatgagcg gatacatatt tgaatgtatt tagaaaaata aacaaatagg
    10921 ggttccgcgc acatttcccc gaaaagtgcc acctgacgtc
//
