Features (pLannotate 1.2.2; 37 found; start..end, strand, type, name):
     28..80      -  misc_feature   bom (fragment): basis of mobility region from pBR322
    235..614     +  enhancer       CMV enhancer: human cytomegalovirus immediate early enhancer
    615..818     +  promoter       CMV promoter: human cytomegalovirus (CMV) immediate early promoter
    820..839     +  promoter       PLtetO-1 promoter (fragment): modified phage lambda PL promoter with tet operator sites (Lutz and Bujard, 1997)
    841..860     +  promoter       PLtetO-1 promoter (fragment): modified phage lambda PL promoter with tet operator sites (Lutz and Bujard, 1997)
    868..901     +  promoter       TRE3GV promoter (fragment): 3rd-generation Tet-responsive promoter that can be activated by binding of Tet-On® 3G, optimized for retroviral and lentiviral vectors
   1059..1115    +  CDS            GCN4_v4: GCN4 peptide optimized to improve solubility while preserving binding to an scFv-GFP fusion protein (Tanenbaum et al., 2014)
   1433..1456    +  CDS            GCN4_v4 (fragment): GCN4 peptide optimized to improve solubility while preserving binding to an scFv-GFP fusion protein (Tanenbaum et al., 2014)
   1725..1747    +  CDS            GCN4_v4 (fragment): GCN4 peptide optimized to improve solubility while preserving binding to an scFv-GFP fusion protein (Tanenbaum et al., 2014)
   2805..5366    +  CDS            KIF18B: KI18B_HUMAN - Experimental evidence at protein level: Swiss-Prot protein existence level 1. In complex with KIF2C, constitutes the major microtubule plus-end depolymerizing activity in mitotic cells. Its major role may be to transport KIF2C and/or MAPRE1 along microtubules. From Homo sapiens (Human).
   5475..5493    -  misc_feature   MCS (fragment): pUC18/19 multiple cloning site
   5596..5614    -  misc_feature   MCS (fragment): pUC18/19 multiple cloning site
   5717..5735    -  misc_feature   MCS (fragment): pUC18/19 multiple cloning site
   5838..5856    -  misc_feature   MCS (fragment): pUC18/19 multiple cloning site
   5959..5977    -  misc_feature   MCS (fragment): pUC18/19 multiple cloning site
   6080..6098    -  misc_feature   MCS (fragment): pUC18/19 multiple cloning site
   6201..6219    -  misc_feature   MCS (fragment): pUC18/19 multiple cloning site
   6322..6340    -  misc_feature   MCS (fragment): pUC18/19 multiple cloning site
   6443..6461    -  misc_feature   MCS (fragment): pUC18/19 multiple cloning site
   6564..6582    -  misc_feature   MCS (fragment): pUC18/19 multiple cloning site
   6685..6703    -  misc_feature   MCS (fragment): pUC18/19 multiple cloning site
   6806..6824    -  misc_feature   MCS (fragment): pUC18/19 multiple cloning site
   6977..7201    +  polyA_signal   bGH poly(A) signal: bovine growth hormone polyadenylation signal
   7205..7226    +  promoter       SV40 promoter (fragment): SV40 enhancer and early promoter
   7247..7675    +  rep_origin     f1 ori (sequence partly withheld): f1 bacteriophage origin of replication; arrow indicates direction of (+) strand synthesis
   7689..8018    +  promoter       SV40 promoter: SV40 enhancer and early promoter
   8066..8113    +  promoter       EM7 promoter: synthetic bacterial promoter&nbsp
   8132..8506    +  CDS            BleoR: antibiotic-binding protein; Sh ble from Streptoalloteichus hindustanus; confers resistance to bleomycin, phleomycin, and Zeocin™
   8516..8641    +  CDS            ble (fragment): BLE_KLEPN - Experimental evidence at protein level: Swiss-Prot protein existence level 1. Binding protein with a strong affinity to the bleomycin family of antibiotics. Binds to CL990; an antimitotic-antibiotic compound. From Klebsiella pneumoniae.
   8636..8757    +  polyA_signal   SV40 poly(A) signal: SV40 polyadenylation signal
   8828..8850    -  protein_bind   lac operator (fragment): The lac repressor binds to the lac operator to inhibit transcription in E. coli. This inhibition can be relieved by adding lactose or isopropyl-β-D-thiogalactopyranoside (IPTG). lac repressor encoded by lacI
   8854..8884    -  promoter       lac promoter: promoter for the E. coli lac operon
   8899..8920    -  protein_bind   CAP binding site: CAP binding activates transcription in the presence of cAMP. E. coli catabolite activator protein
   8933..9025    -  CDS            lacI (fragment): lac repressor; lacI; The lac repressor binds to the lac operator to inhibit transcription in E. coli. This inhibition can be relieved by adding lactose or isopropyl-β-D-thiogalactopyranoside (IPTG).
   9208..9796    -  rep_origin     ori: high-copy-number ColE1/pMB1/pBR322/pUC origin of replication
   9967..10827   -  CDS            AmpR: β-lactamase; bla; confers resistance to ampicillin, carbenicillin, and related antibiotics
  10828..10932   -  promoter       AmpR promoter: bla
>Addgene plasmid #74928 | pcDNA4TO-24xGCN4_v4-kif18b-24xPP7 | addgene full sequence | sequence record 471565 | Addgene NGS Result
GACGGATCGGGAGATCTCCCGATCCCCTATGGTGCACTCTCAGTACAATCTGCTCTGATGCCGCATAGTT
AAGCCAGTATCTGCTCCCTGCTTGTGTGTTGGAGGTCGCTGAGTAGTGCGCGAGCAAAATTTAAACTACA
ACAAGGCAAGGCTTGACCGACAATTGCATGAAGAATCTGCTTAGGGTTAGGCGTTTTGCGCTGCTTCGCG
ATGTACGGGCCAGATATACGCGTTGACATTGATTATTGACTAGTTATTAATAGTAATCAATTACGGGGTC
ATTAGTTCATAGCCCATATATGGAGTTCCGCGTTACATAACTTACGGTAAATGGCCCGCCTGGCTGACCG
CCCAACGACCCCCGCCCATTGACGTCAATAATGACGTATGTTCCCATAGTAACGCCAATAGGGACTTTCC
ATTGACGTCAATGGGTGGAGTATTTACGGTAAACTGCCCACTTGGCAGTACATCAAGTGTATCATATGCC
AAGTACGCCCCCTATTGACGTCAATGACGGTAAATGGCCCGCCTGGCATTATGCCCAGTACATGACCTTA
TGGGACTTTCCTACTTGGCAGTACATCTACGTATTAGTCATCGCTATTACCATGGTGATGCGGTTTTGGC
AGTACATCAATGGGCGTGGATAGCGGTTTGACTCACGGGGATTTCCAAGTCTCCACCCCATTGACGTCAA
TGGGAGTTTGTTTTGGCACCAAAATCAACGGGACTTTCCAAAATGTCGTAACAACTCCGCCCCATTGACG
CAAATGGGCGGTAGGCGTGTACGGTGGGAGGTCTATATAAGCAGAGCTCTCCCTATCAGTGATAGAGATC
TCCCTATCAGTGATAGAGATCGTCGACGAGCTCGTTTAGTGAACCGTCAGATCGCCTGGAGACGCCATCC
ACGCTGTTTTGACCTCCATAGAAGACACCGGGACCGATCCAGCCTCCGGACTCTAGCGTTTAAACTTAAG
CTTGCCACCATGGGCGCCATCATACACGCGGCCGCAATCATCGGTCCGGGTGGATCTGGAGGTGGAGGTT
CTGGAGGAGAAGAACTTTTGAGCAAGAATTATCATCTTGAGAACGAAGTGGCTCGTCTTAAGAAAGGTTC
TGGCAGTGGAGAAGAACTGCTTTCAAAGAATTACCACCTGGAAAATGAGGTAGCTAGACTGAAAAAGGGG
AGCGGAAGTGGGGAGGAGTTGCTGAGCAAAAATTATCATTTGGAGAACGAAGTAGCACGACTAAAGAAAG
GGTCCGGATCGGGTGAGGAGTTACTCTCGAAAAATTATCATCTCGAAAACGAAGTGGCTCGGCTAAAAAA
GGGCAGTGGTTCTGGAGAAGAGCTATTATCTAAAAACTACCACCTCGAAAATGAGGTGGCACGCTTAAAA
AAGGGAAGTGGCAGTGGTGAAGAGCTACTATCCAAGAATTATCATCTTGAGAACGAGGTAGCGCGTTTGA
AGAAGGGTTCCGGCTCAGGAGAGGAACTGCTCTCGAAGAACTATCATCTTGAAAATGAGGTCGCTCGATT
AAAAAAGGGATCGGGCAGTGGTGAGGAACTACTTTCAAAGAATTACCACCTCGAAAACGAAGTAGCTCGA
TTAAAGAAAGGTTCAGGGTCGGGTGAAGAATTACTGAGTAAAAATTATCATCTGGAAAATGAGGTAGCGA
GACTAAAAAAGGGGAGTGGTTCTGGCGAAGAGTTGCTATCGAAAAATTATCATCTTGAGAACGAAGTTGC
TAGGCTCAAAAAGGGCTCAGGCTCAGGCGAGGAGTTGCTCTCGAAAAACTACCACTTGGAAAATGAGGTC
GCGAGGTTGAAAAAGGGGAGCGGGTCGGGCGAGGAGTTATTGAGCAAAAACTATCATTTAGAGAACGAAG
TCGCGCGCTTAAAGAAAGGCTCGGGCTCGGGCGAAGAACTCTTATCGAAGAACTACCACCTCGAAAATGA
GGTCGCCAGGTTGAAAAAGGGCAGTGGCAGCGGGGAGGAACTCTTGAGCAAGAACTACCACTTGGAGAAT
GAGGTCGCGAGATTGAAGAAAGGGTCGGGGAGCGGCGAGGAATTGCTCAGCAAGAATTATCATTTGGAGA
ACGAAGTCGCCAGGCTCAAGAAAGGCTCGGGGTCGGGGGAGGAATTGTTGAGTAAAAACTACCACTTGGA
AAATGAAGTCGCCAGGCTCAAAAAAGGGAGTGGGAGCGGCGAAGAGTTATTGAGCAAAAATTACCACTTG
GAGAACGAAGTGGCAAGGCTCAAGAAAGGGAGCGGCAGCGGGGAGGAGCTCTTATCGAAGAACTACCACT
TAGAGAATGAAGTCGCCCGCTTGAAGAAAGGCTCGGGGAGCGGGGAAGAGCTCTTGAGCAAGAACTACCA
CTTGGAAAATGAGGTGGCGCGCTTGAAGAAAGGGAGCGGGAGCGGGGAAGAGTTACTATCTAAGAATTAT
CATCTCGAGAACGAGGTGGCTCGACTAAAGAAGGGCTCCGGCAGTGGGGAGGAACTCCTGTCGAAGAACT
ATCATCTTGAAAATGAGGTTGCAAGACTTAAAAAGGGGTCCGGATCAGGTGAGGAACTACTCAGTAAGAA
TTACCACCTGGAAAACGAAGTTGCACGTTTGAAGAAAGGATCAGGATCAGGCGAAGAACTGCTCTCAAAA
GATTATCATTTGGAAAATGAGGTTGCACGTTTAAAAAAGGGAAGTGGCAGTGGTGAGGAACTTCTGTCGA
AAAATTATCATCTCGAGAATGAAGTAGCCCGACTTAAAAAGGGTTCTGGCTCGGGTCAGCGGCCGCACCG
GTCAGCAGTGGAGGACAGCACGCTGCAAGTAGTGGTACGGGTGCGGCCCCCCACCCCTCGGGAGCTGGAC
AGTCAGCGGCGGCCAGTGGTTCAGGTGGTGGACGAGCGGGTGCTGGTGTTTAACCCTGAGGAGCCCGATG
GAGGGTTCCCTGGCCTGAAATGGGGTGGCACCCATGATGGCCCCAAGAAGAAGGGCAAAGACCTGACGTT
TGTCTTTGACCGGGTCTTTGGCGAGGCGGCCACCCAACAGGACGTGTTCCAGCACACCACGCACAGCGTC
CTGGACAGCTTCCTCCAGGGCTACAACTGCTCAGTGTTTGCCTACGGGGCCACCGGGGCTGGGAAGACAC
ACACCATGCTGGGAAGGGAGGGGGACCCCGGCATCATGTACCTGACCACCGTGGAACTGTACAGGCGCCT
GGAGGCCCGCCAGCAGGAGAAGCACTTCGAGGTGCTCATCAGCTACCAGGAGGTGTATAATGAACAGATC
CATGACCTCCTGGAGCCCAAGGGGCCCCTTGCCATCCGCGAGGACCCCGACAAGGGGGTGGTGGTGCAAG
GACTTTCTTTCCACCAGCCAGCCTCAGCCGAGCAGCTGCTGGAGATACTGACCAGGGGGAACCGTAACCG
CACGCAGCACCCCACTGATGCCAACGCGACTTCCTCCCGCTCCCATGCCATCTTCCAGATCTTTGTGAAG
CAGCAGGACCGGGTTCCAGGACTGACCCAGGCTGTCCAGGTGGCCAAGATGAGCCTGATTGACCTGGCTG
GCTCAGAGCGGGCATCCAGCACCCATGCGAAGGGGGAGCGGCTGCGGGAGGGGGCCAACATCAACCGCTC
TCTGCTGGCGCTCATCAACGTCCTCAATGCCTTGGCCGATGCAAAGGGCCGCAAGACCGCTGTGCCCTAC
GCGGACAGCGCACTGACCCGCCTGCTCAAAGACTCCCTCGGGGGCAACTGCCGCACAGTGATGATCGCTG
CCATCAGCCCCTCCAGCCTGACCTACGAGGACACGTATAATACCCTCAAATATGCCGACCGGGCCAAGGA
GATCAGGCTCTCGCTGAAGAGCAATGTGACCAGCCTGGACTGTCACATCAGCCAGTATGCTACCATCTGC
CAACAGCTCCAGGCTGAGGTAGCCGCTCTGAGGAAGAAGCTCCAAGTGTATGAGGGGGGAGGCCAGCCCC
CACCACAGGACCTCCCAGGATCTCCCAAGTCGGGACCACCACCAGAACACCTTCCCAGCTCCCCCTTGCC
ACCCCACCCTCCCAGCCAGCCCTGCACCCCAGAGCTCCCTGCAGGGCCTAGAGCCCTTCAAGAGGAGAGT
CTGGGGATGGAGGCCCAGGTGGAGAGGGCCATGGAAGGGAACTCTTCAGACCAGGAGCAGTCCCCAGAGG
ATGAGGATGAAGGCCCAGCTGAGGAGGTTCCAACCCAGATGCCAGAGCAGAACCCCACACATGCACTGCC
AGAGTCCCCTCGCCTGACCCTGCAGCCCAAGCCAGTCGTGGGCCACTTCTCAGCACGGGAACTGGATGGG
GACCGTTCTAAGCGGTTGGCCCTAAAGGTGCTGTGCGTTGCCCAGCGGCAGTACTCCCTGCTCCAAGCAG
CCAACCTCCTGACGCCCGACATGATCACAGAGTTTGAGACCCTACAGCAGCTGGTGCAAGAGGAAAAAAT
TGAGCCTGGGGCAGAGGCCTTGAGGACTTCAGGCCTGGCCAGGGGGGCACCTCTGGCTCAGGAGCTGTGT
TCAGAGTCAAAGCCTCCAGGATACACTGGCCCTGTGACCCGGACTATGGCGAGGCGACTGAGTGGCCCCC
TGCACACCCTGGGAATCCCGCCTGGACCCAACTGCACCCCAGCCCAGGGGTCCCGATGGCCCATGGAGAA
GAAGAGGAGGAGACCAAGCGCCTTGGAGGCAGACAGTCCCATGGCCCCAAAGCGGGGCACCAAGCGCCAG
CGCCAGTCCTTCCTGCCCTGCCTAAGGAGAGGGTCTCTGCCTGACACCCAACCTTCACAGGGGCCCAGCA
CCCCCAAAGGAGAAAGGGCCTCCTCCCCCTGCCATTCCCCTCGCGTTTGCCCAGCCACAGTCATCAAAAG
CCGGGTGCCCCTGGGCCCTTCCGCCATGCAGAACTGCTCCACCCCGCTGGCTCTGCCCACTCGAGACCTC
AATGCCACCTTTGATCTCTCTGAGGAGCCTCCCTCAAAGCCCAGTTTCCATGAATGCATTGGCTGGGACA
AAATACCCCAGGAGCTGAGCAGGCTGGACCAGCCCTTCATCCCCAGGGCACCTGTGCCCCTGTTCACCAT
GAAGGGCCCCAAGCCAACATCTTCCCTCCCTGGGACCTCTGCCTGCAAGAAGAAGCGCGTTGCGAGTTCC
TCAGTCTCCCATGGCCGCAGCCGCATCGCCCGCCTCCCCAGCAGCACTTTGAAGAGGCCAGCTGGGCCCC
TTGTACTCCCAGAGCTGCCCTTGAGTCCCCTGTGCCCTAGCAACCGGAGGAATGGAAAGGACCTCATCAG
GGTGGGGAGAGCACTCTCAGCAGGGAACGGCGTCACCAAGGTGTCCGATATCTAACGACACGATTCGAAG
ATCGCATCGCTAGCCCGGTTGTACAGGTACCGGATCCTAAGGTACCTAATTGCCTAGAAAGGAGCAGACG
ATATGGCGTCGCTCCCTGCAGGTCGACTCTAGAAACCAGCAGAGCATATGGGCTCGCTGGCTGCAGTATT
CCCGGGTTCATTAGATCCTAAGGTACCTAATTGCCTAGAAAGGAGCAGACGATATGGCGTCGCTCCCTGC
AGGTCGACTCTAGAAACCAGCAGAGCATATGGGCTCGCTGGCTGCAGTATTCCCGGGTTCATTAGATCCT
AAGGTACCTAATTGCCTAGAAAGGAGCAGACGATATGGCGTCGCTCCCTGCAGGTCGACTCTAGAAACCA
GCAGAGCATATGGGCTCGCTGGCTGCAGTATTCCCGGGTTCATTAGATCCTAAGGTACCTAATTGCCTAG
AAAGGAGCAGACGATATGGCGTCGCTCCCTGCAGGTCGACTCTAGAAACCAGCAGAGCATATGGGCTCGC
TGGCTGCAGTATTCCCGGGTTCATTAGATCCTAAGGTACCTAATTGCCTAGAAAGGAGCAGACGATATGG
CGTCGCTCCCTGCAGGTCGACTCTAGAAACCAGCAGAGCATATGGGCTCGCTGGCTGCAGTATTCCCGGG
TTCATTAGATCCTAAGGTACCTAATTGCCTAGAAAGGAGCAGACGATATGGCGTCGCTCCCTGCAGGTCG
ACTCTAGAAACCAGCAGAGCATATGGGCTCGCTGGCTGCAGTATTCCCGGGTTCATTAGATCCTAAGGTA
CCTAATTGCCTAGAAAGGAGCAGACGATATGGCGTCGCTCCCTGCAGGTCGACTCTAGAAACCAGCAGAG
CATATGGGCTCGCTGGCTGCAGTATTCCCGGGTTCATTAGATCCTAAGGTACCTAATTGCCTAGAAAGGA
GCAGACGATATGGCGTCGCTCCCTGCAGGTCGACTCTAGAAACCAGCAGAGCATATGGGCTCGCTGGCTG
CAGTATTCCCGGGTTCATTAGATCCTAAGGTACCTAATTGCCTAGAAAGGAGCAGACGATATGGCGTCGC
TCCCTGCAGGTCGACTCTAGAAACCAGCAGAGCATATGGGCTCGCTGGCTGCAGTATTCCCGGGTTCATT
AGATCCTAAGGTACCTAATTGCCTAGAAAGGAGCAGACGATATGGCGTCGCTCCCTGCAGGTCGACTCTA
GAAACCAGCAGAGCATATGGGCTCGCTGGCTGCAGTATTCCCGGGTTCATTAGATCCTAAGGTACCTAAT
TGCCTAGAAAGGAGCAGACGATATGGCGTCGCTCCCTGCAGGTCGACTCTAGAAACCAGCAGAGCATATG
GGCTCGCTGGCTGCAGTATTCCCGGGTTCATTAGATCCTAAGGTACCTAATTGCCTAGAAAGGAGCAGAC
GATATGGCGTCGCTCCCTGCAGGTCGACTCTAGAAACCAGCAGAGCATATGGGCTCGCTGGCTGCAGTAT
TCCCGGGTTCATTAGATCTCGCGAAGGGCGAATTCACGAGGCGCGCCCGGATCGCGATCGCAATCTTAAT
TAACTCGAGTCTAGAGGGCCCGTTTAAACCCGCTGATCAGCCTCGACTGTGCCTTCTAGTTGCCAGCCAT
CTGTTGTTTGCCCCTCCCCCGTGCCTTCCTTGACCCTGGAAGGTGCCACTCCCACTGTCCTTTCCTAATA
AAATGAGGAAATTGCATCGCATTGTCTGAGTAGGTGTCATTCTATTCTGGGGGGTGGGGTGGGGCAGGAC
AGCAAGGGGGAGGATTGGGAAGACAATAGCAGGCATGCTGGGGATGCGGTGGGCTCTATGGCTTCTGAGG
CGGAAAGAACCAGCTGGGGCTCTAGGGGGTATCCCC
[124 nt withheld, positions 7247-7370]
C
[91 nt withheld, positions 7372-7462]
A
[49 nt withheld, positions 7464-7512]
CCTTTGACGTTGGAGTCCACGTTCTTTAATAGTGGACTCTTGTTCCAAACTGGAACAACACTCAACCCTA
TCTCGGTCTATTCTTTTGATTTATAAGGGATTTTGCCGATTTCGGCCTATTGGTTAAAAAATGAGCTGAT
TTAACAAAAATTTAACGCGAATTAATTCTGTGGAATGTGTGTCAGTTAGGGTGTGGAAAGTCCCCAGGCT
CCCCAGCAGGCAGAAGTATGCAAAGCATGCATCTCAATTAGTCAGCAACCAGGTGTGGAAAGTCCCCAGG
CTCCCCAGCAGGCAGAAGTATGCAAAGCATGCATCTCAATTAGTCAGCAACCATAGTCCCGCCCCTAACT
CCGCCCATCCCGCCCCTAACTCCGCCCAGTTCCGCCCATTCTCCGCCCCATGGCTGACTAATTTTTTTTA
TTTATGCAGAGGCCGAGGCCGCCTCTGCCTCTGAGCTATTCCAGAAGTAGTGAGGAGGCTTTTTTGGAGG
CCTAGGCTTTTGCAAAAAGCTCCCGGGAGCTTGTATATCCATTTTCGGATCTGATCAGCACGTGTTGACA
ATTAATCATCGGCATAGTATATCGGCATAGTATAATACGACAAGGTGAGGAACTAAACCATGGCCAAGTT
GACCAGTGCCGTTCCGGTGCTCACCGCGCGCGACGTCGCCGGAGCGGTCGAGTTCTGGACCGACCGGCTC
GGGTTCTCCCGGGACTTCGTGGAGGACGACTTCGCCGGTGTGGTCCGGGACGACGTGACCCTGTTCATCA
GCGCGGTCCAGGACCAGGTGGTGCCGGACAACACCCTGGCCTGGGTGTGGGTGCGCGGCCTGGACGAGCT
GTACGCCGAGTGGTCGGAGGTCGTGTCCACGAACTTCCGGGACGCCTCCGGGCCGGCCATGACCGAGATC
GGCGAGCAGCCGTGGGGGCGGGAGTTCGCCCTGCGCGACCCGGCCGGCAACTGCGTGCACTTCGTGGCCG
AGGAGCAGGACTGACACGTGCTACGAGATTTCGATTCCACCGCCGCCTTCTATGAAAGGTTGGGCTTCGG
AATCGTTTTCCGGGACGCCGGCTGGATGATCCTCCAGCGCGGGGATCTCATGCTGGAGTTCTTCGCCCAC
CCCAACTTGTTTATTGCAGCTTATAATGGTTACAAATAAAGCAATAGCATCACAAATTTCACAAATAAAG
CATTTTTTTCACTGCATTCTAGTTGTGGTTTGTCCAAACTCATCAATGTATCTTATCATGTCTGTATACC
GTCGACCTCTAGCTAGAGCTTGGCGTAATCATGGTCATAGCTGTTTCCTGTGTGAAATTGTTATCCGCTC
ACAATTCCACACAACATACGAGCCGGAAGCATAAAGTGTAAAGCCTGGGGTGCCTAATGAGTGAGCTAAC
TCACATTAATTGCGTTGCGCTCACTGCCCGCTTTCCAGTCGGGAAACCTGTCGTGCCAGCTGCATTAATG
AATCGGCCAACGCGCGGGGAGAGGCGGTTTGCGTATTGGGCGCTCTTCCGCTTCCTCGCTCACTGACTCG
CTGCGCTCGGTCGTTCGGCTGCGGCGAGCGGTATCAGCTCACTCAAAGGCGGTAATACGGTTATCCACAG
AATCAGGGGATAACGCAGGAAAGAACATGTGAGCAAAAGGCCAGCAAAAGGCCAGGAACCGTAAAAAGGC
CGCGTTGCTGGCGTTTTTCCATAGGCTCCGCCCCCCTGACGAGCATCACAAAAATCGACGCTCAAGTCAG
AGGTGGCGAAACCCGACAGGACTATAAAGATACCAGGCGTTTCCCCCTGGAAGCTCCCTCGTGCGCTCTC
CTGTTCCGACCCTGCCGCTTACCGGATACCTGTCCGCCTTTCTCCCTTCGGGAAGCGTGGCGCTTTCTCA
TAGCTCACGCTGTAGGTATCTCAGTTCGGTGTAGGTCGTTCGCTCCAAGCTGGGCTGTGTGCACGAACCC
CCCGTTCAGCCCGACCGCTGCGCCTTATCCGGTAACTATCGTCTTGAGTCCAACCCGGTAAGACACGACT
TATCGCCACTGGCAGCAGCCACTGGTAACAGGATTAGCAGAGCGAGGTATGTAGGCGGTGCTACAGAGTT
CTTGAAGTGGTGGCCTAACTACGGCTACACTAGAAGAACAGTATTTGGTATCTGCGCTCTGCTGAAGCCA
GTTACCTTCGGAAAAAGAGTTGGTAGCTCTTGATCCGGCAAACAAACCACCGCTGGTAGCGGTGGTTTTT
TTGTTTGCAAGCAGCAGATTACGCGCAGAAAAAAAGGATCTCAAGAAGATCCTTTGATCTTTTCTACGGG
GTCTGACGCTCAGTGGAACGAAAACTCACGTTAAGGGATTTTGGTCATGAGATTATCAAAAAGGATCTTC
ACCTAGATCCTTTTAAATTAAAAATGAAGTTTTAAATCAATCTAAAGTATATATGAGTAAACTTGGTCTG
ACAGTTACCAATGCTTAATCAGTGAGGCACCTATCTCAGCGATCTGTCTATTTCGTTCATCCATAGTTGC
CTGACTCCCCGTCGTGTAGATAACTACGATACGGGAGGGCTTACCATCTGGCCCCAGTGCTGCAATGATA
CCGCGAGACCCACGCTCACCGGCTCCAGATTTATCAGCAATAAACCAGCCAGCCGGAAGGGCCGAGCGCA
GAAGTGGTCCTGCAACTTTATCCGCCTCCATCCAGTCTATTAATTGTTGCCGGGAAGCTAGAGTAAGTAG
TTCGCCAGTTAATAGTTTGCGCAACGTTGTTGCCATTGCTACAGGCATCGTGGTGTCACGCTCGTCGTTT
GGTATGGCTTCATTCAGCTCCGGTTCCCAACGATCAAGGCGAGTTACATGATCCCCCATGTTGTGCAAAA
AAGCGGTTAGCTCCTTCGGTCCTCCGATCGTTGTCAGAAGTAAGTTGGCCGCAGTGTTATCACTCATGGT
TATGGCAGCACTGCATAATTCTCTTACTGTCATGCCATCCGTAAGATGCTTTTCTGTGACTGGTGAGTAC
TCAACCAAGTCATTCTGAGAATAGTGTATGCGGCGACCGAGTTGCTCTTGCCCGGCGTCAATACGGGATA
ATACCGCGCCACATAGCAGAACTTTAAAAGTGCTCATCATTGGAAAACGTTCTTCGGGGCGAAAACTCTC
AAGGATCTTACCGCTGTTGAGATCCAGTTCGATGTAACCCACTCGTGCACCCAACTGATCTTCAGCATCT
TTTACTTTCACCAGCGTTTCTGGGTGAGCAAAAACAGGAAGGCAAAATGCCGCAAAAAAGGGAATAAGGG
CGACACGGAAATGTTGAATACTCATACTCTTCCTTTTTCAATATTATTGAAGCATTTATCAGGGTTATTG
TCTCATGAGCGGATACATATTTGAATGTATTTAGAAAAATAAACAAATAGGGGTTCCGCGCACATTTCCC
CGAAAAGTGCCACCTGACGTC
