>Addgene plasmid #74928 | pcDNA4TO-24xGCN4_v4-kif18b-24xPP7 | addgene partial sequence | sequence record 145818 | LNCX 5'-AGCTCGTTTAGTGAACCGTCAGATC-3'
TTTGACCTCCATAGAAGACACCGGGACCGATCCAGCCTCCGGACTCTAGCGTTTAAACTTAAGCTTGCCA
CCATGGGCGCCATCATACACGCGGCCGCAATCATCGGTCCGGGTGGATCTGGAGGTGGAGGTTCTGGAGG
AGAAGAACTTTTGAGCAAGAATTATCATCTTGAGAACGAAGTGGCTCGTCTTAAGAAAGGTTCTGGCAGT
GGAGAAGAACTGCTTTCAAAGAATTACCACCTGGAAAATGAGGTAGCTAGACTGAAAAAGGGGAGCGGAA
GTGGGGAGGAGTTGCTGAGCAAAAATTATCATTTGGAGAACGAAGTAGCACGACTAAAGAAAGGGTCCGG
ATCGGGTGAGGAGTTACTCTCGAAAAATTATCATCTCGAAAACGAAGTGGCTCGGCTAAAAAAGGGCAGT
GGTTCTGGAGAAGAGCTATTATCTAAAAACTACCACCTCGAAAATGAGGTGGCACGCTTAAAAAAGGGAA
GTGGCAGTGGTGAAGAGCTACTATCCAAGAATTATCATCTTGAGAACGAGGTAGCGCGTTTGAAGAAGGG
TTCCGGCTCAGGAGAGGAACTGCTCTCGAAGAACTATCATCTTGAAAATGAGGTCGCTCGATTAAAAAAG
GGATCGGGCAGTGGTGAGGAACTACTTTCAAAGAATTACCACCTCGAAAACGAAGTAGCTCGATTAAAGA
AAGGTTCAGGGTCGGGTGAAGAATTACTGAGTAAAAATTATCATCTGGAAAATGAGGTAGCGAGACTAAA
AAAGGGGAGTGGTTCTGGCGAAGAGTTGCTATCGAAAAATTATCATCTTGAGAACGAAGTTGCTAGGCTC
AAAAAGGGCTCAGGCTCAGGCGAGGAGTTGCTCTCGAAAAACTACCACTTGGAAAATGAGGTCGCGAGGT
TGAAAAAGGGGAGCGGGTCGGGCGAGGAGTTATTGAGCAAAAACTATCATTTAGAGAACGAAGTCGCGCG
CTTAAAGAAAGGCTCGGGCTCGGGCGA
