>Addgene plasmid #74928 | pcDNA4TO-24xGCN4_v4-kif18b-24xPP7 | addgene partial sequence | sequence record 145819 | BGH-rev 5'-TAGAAGGCACAGTCGAGG-3'
ACTCGAGTTAATTAAGATTGCGATCGCGATCCGGGCGCGCCTCGTGAATTCGCCCTTCGCGAGATCTAAT
GAACCCGGGAATACTGCAGCCAGCGAGCCCATATGCTCTGCTGGTTTCTAGAGTCGACCTGCAGGGAGCG
ACGCCATATCGTCTGCTCCTTTCTAGGCAATTAGGTACCTTAGGATCTAATGAACCCGGGAATACTGCAG
CCAGCGAGCCCATATGCTCTGCTGGTTTCTAGAGTCGACCTGCAGGGAGCGACGCCATATCGTCTGCTCC
TTTCTAGGCAATTAGGTACCTTAGGATCTAATGAACCCGGGAATACTGCAGCCAGCGAGCCCATATGCTC
TGCTGGTTTCTAGAGTCGACCTGCAGGGAGCGACGCCATATCGTCTGCTCCTTTCTAGGCAATTAGGTAC
CTTAGGATCTAATGAACCCGGGAATACTGCAGCCAGCGAGCCCATATGCTCTGCTGGTTTCTAGAGTCGA
CCTGCAGGGAGCGACGCCATATCGTCTGCTCCTTTCTAGGCAATTAGGTACCTTAGGATCTAATGAACCC
GGGAATACTGCAGCCAGCGAGCCCATATGCTCTGCTGGTTTCTAGAGTCGACCTGCAGGGAGCGACGCCA
TATCGTCTGCTCCTTTCTAGGCAATTAGGTACCTTAGGATCTAATGAACCCGGGAATACTGCAGCCAGCG
AGCCCATATGCTCTGCTGGTTTCTAGAGTCGACCTGCAGGGAGCGACGCCATATCGTCTGCTCCTTTCTA
GGCAATTAGGTACCTTAGGATCTAATGAACCCGGGAATACTGCAGCCAGCGAGCCCATATGCTCTGCTGG
TTTCTAGAGTCGACCTGCAGGGAGCGACGCCATATCGTCTGCTCCTTTCTAGGCAATTAGGTACCTTAGG
ATCTAATGAACCCGGGAATACTGCAGCCAGCGAGCCCATATGCTCTGCTGGTTTCTAGAGTCGACCTGCA
GGGAGCGACGCCATATCGTCTGCTCCTTTCTA
