>Addgene plasmid #74928 | pcDNA4TO-24xGCN4_v4-kif18b-24xPP7 | addgene partial sequence | sequence record 146522 | pcDNA4TO-R 5'-GTACCTGTACAACCGGGCTAG-3'
CGGACACCTTGGTGACGCCGTTCCCTGCTGAGAGTGCTCTCCCCACCCTGATGAGGTCCTTTCCATTCCT
CCGGTTGCTAGGGCACAGGGGACTCAAGGGCAGCTCTGGGAGTACAAGGGGCCCAGCTGGCCTCTTCAAA
GTGCTGCTGGGGAGGCGGGCGATGCGGCTGCGGCCATGGGAGACTGAGGAACTCGCAACGCGCTTCTTCT
TGCAGGCAGAGGTCCCAGGGAGGGAAGATGTTGGCTTGGGGCCCTTCATGGTGAACAGGGGCACAGGTGC
CCTGGGGATGAAGGGCTGGTCCAGCCTGCTCAGCTCCTGGGGTATTTTGTCCCAGCCAATGCATTCATGG
AAACTGGGCTTTGAGGGAGGCTCCTCAGAGAGATCAAAGGTGGCATTGAGGTCTCGAGTGGGCAGAGCCA
GCGGGGTGGAGCAGTTCTGCATGGCGGAAGGGCCCAGGGGCACCCGGCTTTTGATGACTGTGGCTGGGCA
AACGCGAGGGGAATGGCAGGGGGAGGAGGCCCTTTCTCCTTTGGGGGTGCTGGGCCCCTGTGAAGGTTGG
GTGTCAGGCAGAGACCCTCTCCTTAGGCAGGGCAGGAAGGACTGGCGCTGGCGCTTGGTGCCCCGCTTTG
GGGCCATGGGACTGTCTGCCTCCAAGGCGCTTGGTCTCCTCCTCTTCTTCTCCATGGGCCATCGGGACCC
CTGGGCTGGGGTGCAGTTGGGTCCAGGCGGGATTCCCAGGGTGTGCAGGGGGCCACTCAGTCGCCTCGCC
ATAGTCCGGGTCACAGGGCCAGTGTATCCTGGAGGCTTTGACTCTGAACACAGCTCCTGAGCCAGAGGTG
CCCCCCTGGCCAGGCCTGAAGTCCTCAAGGCCTCTGCCCCAGGCTCAATTTTTTCCTCTTGCACCAGCTG
CTGTAGGGTCTCAAACTCTGTGATCATGTCGGGCGTCAGGAGGTTGGCTGCTTGGAGCAGGGAGTACTGC
CGCTGGGCAACGCACAGCACCTTTAGGGCCAACCGCT
